>Addgene plasmid #186143 | SNAP-Paxillin | addgene full sequence | sequence record 365841 | Addgene NGS Result
AACGCCAGCAACGCGGCCTTTTTACGGTTCCTGGCCTTTTGCTGGCCTTTTGCTCACATGTTCTTTCCTG
CGTTATCCCCTGATTCTGTGGATAACCGTATTACCGCCTTTGAGTGAGCTGATACCGCTCGCCGCAGCCG
AACGACCGAGCGCAGCGAGTCAGTGAGCGAGGAAGCGGAAGAGCGCCTGATGCGGTATTTTCTCCTTACG
CATCTGTGCGGTATTTCACACCGCATAAATTCCGACACCATCGAATGGCGCAAAACCTTTCGCGGTATGG
CATGATAGCGCCCGGAAGAGAGTCAATTCAGGGTGGTGAATGTGAAACCAGTAACGTTATACGATGTCGC
AGAGTATGCCGGTGTCTCTTATCAGACCGTTTCCCGCGTGGTGAACCAGGCCAGCCACGTTTCTGCGAAA
ACGCGGGAAAAAGTGGAAGCGGCGATGGCGGAGCTGAATTACATTCCCAACCGCGTGGCACAACAACTGG
CGGGCAAACAGTCGTTGCTGATTGGCGTTGCCACCTCCAGTCTGGCCCTGCACGCGCCGTCGCAAATTGT
CGCGGCGATTAAATCTCGCGCCGATCAACTGGGTGCCAGCGTGGTGGTGTCGATGGTAGAACGAAGCGGC
GTCGAAGCCTGTAAAGCGGCGGTGCACAATCTTCTCGCGCAACGCGTCAGTGGGCTGATCATTAACTATC
CGCTGGATGACCAGGATGCCATTGCTGTGGAAGCTGCCTGCACTAATGTTCCGGCGTTATTTCTTGATGT
CTCTGACCAGACACCCATCAACAGTATTATTTTCTCCCATGAAGACGGTACGCGACTGGGCGTGGAGCAT
CTGGTCGCATTGGGTCACCAGCAAATCGCGCTGTTAGCGGGCCCATTAAGTTCTGTCTCGGCGCGTCTGC
GTCTGGCTGGCTGGCATAAATATCTCACTCGCAATCAAATTCAGCCGATAGCGGAACGGGAAGGCGACTG
GAGTGCCATGTCCGGTTTTCAACAAACCATGCAAATGCTGAATGAGGGCATCGTTCCCACTGCGATGCTG
GTTGCCAACGATCAGATGGCGCTGGGCGCAATGCGCGCCATTACCGAGTCCGGGCTGCGCGTTGGTGCGG
ATATCTCGGTAGTGGGATACGACGATACCGAAGACAGCTCATGTTATATCCCGCCGTTAACCACCATCAA
ACAGGATTTTCGCCTGCTGGGGCAAACCAGCGTGGACCGCTTGCTGCAACTCTCTCAGGGCCAGGCGGTG
AAGGGCAATCAGCTGTTGCCCGTCTCACTGGTGAAAAGAAAAACCACCCTGGCGCCCAATACGCAAACCG
CCTCTCCCCGCGCGTTGGCCGATTCATTAATGCAGCTGGCACGACAGGTTTCCCGACTGGAAAGCGGGCA
GTGAGCGCAACGCAATTAATGTAAGTTAGCTCACTCATTAGGCACCCCAGGCTTTACACTTTATGCTTCC
GGCTCGTATGTTGTGTGGAATTGTGAGCGGATAACAATTTCACACAGGAAACAGCTATGACCATGATTAC
GGATTCACTGGCCGTCGTTTTACAACGTCGTGACTGGGAAAACCCTGGCGTTACCCAACTTAATCGCCTT
GCAGCACATCCCCCTTTCGCCAGCTGGCGTAATAGCGAAGAGGCCCGCACCGATCGCCCTTCCCAACAGT
TGCGCAGCCTGAATGGCGAATGGCGCTTTGCCTGGTTTCCGGCACCAGAAGCGGTGCCGGAAAGCTGGCT
GGAGTGCGATCTTCCTGAGGCCGATACTGTCGTCGTCCCCTCAAACTGGCAGATGCACGGTTACGATGCG
CCCATCTACACCAACGTGACCTATCCCATTACGGTCAATCCGCCGTTTGTTCCCACGGAGAATCCGACGG
GTTGTTACTCGCTCACATTTAATGTTGATGAAAGCTGGCTACAGGAAGGCCAGACGCGAATTATTTTTGA
TGGCGTTGGAATTAGCTTATCGACTGCACGGTGCACCAATGCTTCTGGCGTCAGGCAGCCATCGGAAGCT
GTGGTATGGCTGTGCAGGTCGTAAATCACTGCATAATTCGTGTCGCTCAAGGCGCACTCCCGTTCTGGAT
AATGTTTTTTGCGCCGACATCATAACGGTTCTGGCAAATATTCTGAAATGAGCTGTTGACAATTAATCAT
CGGCTCGTATAATGTGTGGAATTGTGAGCGGATAACAATTTCACACAGGAAACAGTATTCATGTCCCCTA
TACTAGGTTATTGGAAAATTAAGGGCCTTGTGCAACCCACTCGACTTCTTTTGGAATATCTTGAAGAAAA
ATATGAAGAGCATTTGTATGAGCGCGATGAAGGTGATAAATGGCGAAACAAAAAGTTTGAATTGGGTTTG
GAGTTTCCCAATCTTCCTTATTATATTGATGGTGATGTTAAATTAACACAGTCTATGGCCATCATACGTT
ATATAGCTGACAAGCACAACATGTTGGGTGGTTGTCCAAAAGAGCGTGCAGAGATTTCAATGCTTGAAGG
AGCGGTTTTGGATATTAGATACGGTGTTTCGAGAATTGCATATAGTAAAGACTTTGAAACTCTCAAAGTT
GATTTTCTTAGCAAGCTACCTGAAATGCTGAAAATGTTCGAAGATCGTTTATGTCATAAAACATATTTAA
ATGGTGATCATGTAACCCATCCTGACTTCATGTTGTATGACGCTCTTGATGTTGTTTTATACATGGACCC
AATGTGCCTGGATGCGTTCCCAAAATTAGTTTGTTTTAAAAAACGTATTGAAGCTATCCCACAAATTGAT
AAGTACTTGAAATCCAGCAAGTATATAGCATGGCCTTTGCAGGGCTGGCAAGCCACGTTTGGTGGTGGCG
ACCATCCTCCAAAATCGGATCTGGTTCCGCGTGGATCTGAAAACCTGTATTTTCAGGGCCATATGGACAA
AGATTGCGAAATGAAACGTACCACCCTGGATAGCCCGCTGGGCAAACTGGAACTGAGCGGCTGCGAACAG
GGCCTGCATGAAATTAAACTGCTGGGTAAAGGCACCAGCGCGGCCGATGCGGTTGAAGTTCCGGCCCCGG
CCGCCGTGCTGGGTGGTCCGGAACCGCTGATGCAGGCGACCGCGTGGCTGAACGCGTATTTTCACCAGCC
GGAAGCGATTGAAGAATTTCCGGTTCCGGCGCTGCATCATCCGGTGTTTCAGCAGGAGAGCTTTACCCGT
CAGGTGCTGTGGAAACTGCTGAAAGTGGTTAAATTTGGCGAAGTGATTAGCTATCAGCAGCTGGCGGCCC
TGGCGGGTAATCCGGCGGCCACCGCCGCCGTTAAAACCGCGCTGAGCGGTAACCCGGTGCCGATTCTGAT
TCCGTGCCATCGTGTGGTTAGCTCTAGCGGTGCGGTTGGCGGTTATGAAGGTGGTCTGGCGGTGAAAGAG
TGGCTGCTGGCCCATGAAGGTCATCGTCTGGGTAAACCGGGTCTGGGAGGTAGCGGTAGCGGTAGCGGTG
GAGGTGGAAGCAGCCATATGGACGACCTCGACGCCCTGCTGGCGGACTTGGAGTCTACCACCTCCCACAT
CTCCAAACGGCCTGTGTTCTTGTCGGAGGAGACCCCCTACTCATACCCAACTGGAAACCACACATACCAG
GAGATTGCCGTGCCACCCCCCGTCCCCCCACCCCCGTCCAGCGAGGCCCTCAATGGCACAATCCTTGACC
CCTTAGACCAGTGGCAGCCCAGCGGCTCCCGATTCATCCACCAGCAGCCTCAGTCCTCATCACCTGTGTA
CGGCTCCAGTGCCAAAACTTCCAGTGTCTCCAACCCTCAGGACAGTGTTGGCTCTCCGTGCTCCCGAGTG
GGTGAGGAGGAGCACGTCTACAGCTTCCCCAACAAGCAGAAATCAGCTGAGCCTTCACCCACCGTAATGA
GCACGTCCCTGGGCAGCAACCTTTCTGAACTCGACCGCCTGCTGCTGGAACTGAACGCTGTACAGCATAA
CCCGCCAGGCTTCCCTGCAGATGAGGCCAACTCAAGCCCCCCGCTTCCTGGGGCCCTGAGCCCCCTCTAT
GGTGTCCCAGAGACTAACAGCCCCTTGGGAGGCAAAGCTGGGCCCCTGACGAAAGAGAAGCCTAAGCGGA
ATGGGGGCCGGGGCCTGGAGGACGTGCGGCCCAGTGTGGAGAGTCTCTTGGATGAACTGGAGAGCTCCGT
GCCCAGCCCCGTCCCTGCCATCACTGTGAACCAGGGCGAGATGAGCAGCCCGCAGCGCGTCACCTCCACC
CAACAGCAGACACGCATCTCGGCCTCCTCTGCCACCAGGGAGCTGGACGAGCTGATGGCTTCGCTGTCGG
ATTTCAAGTTCATGGCCCAGGGGAAGACAGGGAGCAGCTCACCCCCTGGGGGGCCCCCGAAGCCCGGGAG
CCAGCTGGACAGCATGCTGGGGAGCCTGCAGTCTGACCTGAACAAGCTGGGGGTCGCCACAGTCGCCAAA
GGAGTCTGCGGGGCCTGCAAGAAGCCCATCGCCGGGCAGGTTGTGACCGCCATGGGGAAGACGTGGCACC
CCGAGCACTTCGTCTGCACCCACTGCCAGGAGGAGATCGGTTCACGGAACTTCTTCGAGCGGGATGGACA
GCCCTACTGTGAAAAGGACTACCACAACCTCTTCTCCCCGCGCTGCTACTACTGCAACGGCCCCATCCTG
GATAAAGTGGTGACAGCCCTTGACCGGACGTGGCACCCTGAACACTTCTTCTGTGCACAGTGTGGAGCCT
TCTTTGGTCCCGAAGGGTTCCACGAGAAGGACGGCAAGGCCTACTGTCGCAAGGACTACTTCGACATGTT
CGCACCCAAGTGTGGCGGCTGCGCCCGGGCCATCCTGGAGAACTATATCTCAGCCCTCAACACGCTGTGG
CATCCTGAGTGCTTTGTGTGCCGGGAATGCTTCACGCCATTCGTGAACGGCAGCTTCTTCGAGCACGACG
GGCAGCCCTACTGTGAGGTGCACTACCACGAGCGGCGCGGCTCGCTGTGTTCTGGCTGCCAGAAGCCCAT
CACCGGCCGCTGCATCACCGCCATGGCCAAGAAGTTCCACCCCGAGCACTTCGTCTGTGCCTTCTGCCTC
AAGCAGCTCAACAAGGGCACCTTCAAGGAGCAGAACGACAAGCCTTACTGTCAGAACTGCTTCCTCAAGC
TCTTCTGCTAGGGATCCGCGGCCGCATCGTGACTGACTGACGATCTGCCTCGCGCGTTTCGGTGATGACG
GTGAAAACCTCTGACACATGCAGCTCCCGGAGACGGTCACAGCTTGTCTGTAAGCGGATGCCGGGAGCAG
ACAAGCCCGTCAGGGCGCGTCAGCGGGTGTTGGCGGGTGTCGGGGCGCAGCCATGACCCAGTCACGTAGC
GATAGCGGAGTGTATAATTCTTGAAGACGAAAGGGCCTCGTGATACGCCTATTTTTATAGGTTAATGTCA
TGATAATAATGGTTTCTTAGACGTCAGGTGGCACTTTTCGGGGAAATGTGCGCGGAACCCCTATTTGTTT
ATTTTTCTAAATACATTCAAATATGTATCCGCTCATGAGACAATAACCCTGATAAATGCTTCAATAATAT
TGAAAAAGGAAGAGTATGAGTATTCAACATTTCCGTGTCGCCCTTATTCCCTTTTTTGCGGCATTTTGCC
TTCCTGTTTTTGCTCACCCAGAAACGCTGGTGAAAGTAAAAGATGCTGAAGATCAGTTGGGTGCACGAGT
GGGTTACATCGAACTGGATCTCAACAGCGGTAAGATCCTTGAGAGTTTTCGCCCCGAAGAACGTTTTCCA
ATGATGAGCACTTTTAAAGTTCTGCTATGTGGCGCGGTATTATCCCGTGTTGACGCCGGGCAAGAGCAAC
TCGGTCGCCGCATACACTATTCTCAGAATGACTTGGTTGAGTACTCACCAGTCACAGAAAAGCATCTTAC
GGATGGCATGACAGTAAGAGAATTATGCAGTGCTGCCATAACCATGAGTGATAACACTGCGGCCAACTTA
CTTCTGACAACGATCGGAGGACCGAAGGAGCTAACCGCTTTTTTGCACAACATGGGGGATCATGTAACTC
GCCTTGATCGTTGGGAACCGGAGCTGAATGAAGCCATACCAAACGACGAGCGTGACACCACGATGCCTGC
AGCAATGGCAACAACGTTGCGCAAACTATTAACTGGCGAACTACTTACTCTAGCTTCCCGGCAACAATTA
ATAGACTGGATGGAGGCGGATAAAGTTGCAGGACCACTTCTGCGCTCGGCCCTTCCGGCTGGCTGGTTTA
TTGCTGATAAATCTGGAGCCGGTGAGCGTGGGTCTCGCGGTATCATTGCAGCACTGGGGCCAGATGGTAA
GCCCTCCCGTATCGTAGTTATCTACACGACGGGGAGTCAGGCAACTATGGATGAACGAAATAGACAGATC
GCTGAGATAGGTGCCTCACTGATTAAGCATTGGTAACTGTCAGACCAAGTTTACTCATATATACTTTAGA
TTGATTTAAAACTTCATTTTTAATTTAAAAGGATCTAGGTGAAGATCCTTTTTGATAATCTCATGACCAA
AATCCCTTAACGTGAGTTTTCGTTCCACTGAGCGTCAGACCCCGTAGAAAAGATCAAAGGATCTTCTTGA
GATCCTTTTTTTCTGCGCGTAATCTGCTGCTTGCAAACAAAAAAACCACCGCTACCAGCGGTGGTTTGTT
TGCCGGATCAAGAGCTACCAACTCTTTTTCCGAAGGTAACTGGCTTCAGCAGAGCGCAGATACCAAATAC
TGTCCTTCTAGTGTAGCCGTAGTTAGGCCACCACTTCAAGAACTCTGTAGCACCGCCTACATACCTCGCT
CTGCTAATCCTGTTACCAGTGGCTGCTGCCAGTGGCGATAAGTCGTGTCTTACCGGGTTGGACTCAAGAC
GATAGTTACCGGATAAGGCGCAGCGGTCGGGCTGAACGGGGGGTTCGTGCACACAGCCCAGCTTGGAGCG
AACGACCTACACCGAACTGAGATACCTACAGCGTGAGCTATGAGAAAGCGCCACGCTTCCCGAAGGGAGA
AAGGCGGACAGGTATCCGGTAAGCGGCAGGGTCGGAACAGGAGAGCGCACGAGGGAGCTTCCAGGGGGAA
ACGCCTGGTATCTTTATAGTCCTGTCGGGTTTCGCCACCTCTGACTTGAGCGTCGATTTTTGTGATGCTC
GTCAGGGGGGCGGAGCCTATGGAAA
Features (pLannotate 1.2.2; 20 found; start..end, strand, type, name):
     48..181     +  rep_origin     RSF ori (fragment): Plasmids containing the RSF 1030 origin of replication can be propagated in E. coli cells that contain additional plasmids with compatible origins.
    186..237     -  misc_feature   bom (fragment): basis of mobility region from pBR322
    244..321     +  promoter       lacI promoter: lacI
    322..1404    +  CDS            lacI: lac repressor; lacI; The lac repressor binds to the lac operator to inhibit transcription in E. coli. This inhibition can be relieved by adding lactose or isopropyl-β-D-thiogalactopyranoside (IPTG).
   1417..1438    +  protein_bind   CAP binding site: CAP binding activates transcription in the presence of cAMP. E. coli catabolite activator protein
   1453..1483    +  promoter       lac promoter: promoter for the E. coli lac operon
   1491..1507    +  protein_bind   lac operator: The lac repressor binds to the lac operator to inhibit transcription in E. coli. This inhibition can be relieved by adding lactose or isopropyl-β-D-thiogalactopyranoside (IPTG). lac repressor encoded by lacI
   1527..1700    +  CDS            lacZα: LacZα fragment of β-galactosidase; lacZ fragment
   1964..2080    -  CDS            yciV (fragment): RNAAM_ECOLI - Also known as trpH From Escherichia coli (strain K12).
   2156..2184    +  promoter       tac promoter: strong E. coli promoter; hybrid between the trp and lac UV5 promoters
   2192..2208    +  protein_bind   lac operator: The lac repressor binds to the lac operator to inhibit transcription in E. coli. This inhibition can be relieved by adding lactose or isopropyl-β-D-thiogalactopyranoside (IPTG). lac repressor encoded by lacI
   2231..2884    +  CDS            GST26_SCHJA: Experimental evidence at protein level: Swiss-Prot protein existence level 1. GST isoenzymes appear to play a central role in the parasite detoxification system. Other functions are also suspected including a role in increasing the solubility of haematin in the parasite gut. From Schistosoma japonicum (Blood fluke).
   2909..2929    +  CDS            TEV site: tobacco etch virus (TEV) protease recognition and cleavage site
   2933..3478    +  CDS            SNAP-tag®: human O6-alkylguanine-DNA-alkyltransferase variant that forms covalent bonds with benzylguanine derivatives optimized for bacterial expression
   3518..5188    +  CDS            PXN: PAXI_CHICK - Experimental evidence at protein level: Swiss-Prot protein existence level 1. Cytoskeletal protein involved in actin-membrane attachment at sites of cell adhesion to the extracellular matrix (focal adhesion). Binds in vitro to vinculin as well as to the SH3 domain of c-SRC and, when tyrosine phosphorylated, to the SH2 domain of v-CRK. From Gallus gallus (Chicken).
   5225..5264    +  CDS            rop (fragment): Rop protein, which maintains plasmids at low copy number; rop
   5366..5406    +  misc_feature   bom (fragment): basis of mobility region from pBR322
   5511..5615    +  promoter       AmpR promoter: bla
   5616..6476    +  CDS            AmpR: β-lactamase; bla; confers resistance to ampicillin, carbenicillin, and related antibiotics
   6647..7235    +  rep_origin     ori: high-copy-number ColE1/pMB1/pBR322/pUC origin of replication
