[The description below was written by a language model from this plasmid's Addgene catalogue record and pLannotate feature annotations shown in this document.]
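Description:
SNAP-Paxillin is a bacterial expression plasmid built on the pGEX2T backbone for producing recombinant paxillin in E. coli. The sequenced record is about 7.2 kb. It is propagated through a ColE1/pMB1-type origin and selected with ampicillin via the β-lactamase (AmpR) gene. The catalogue lists it as low copy, although the annotation software labels the origin generically as a high-copy family member. Short fragments of rop, bom and an RSF origin are also annotated and appear to be backbone remnants.

The expression cassette is driven by the tac promoter, a strong trp/lac hybrid, followed by a lac operator (the catalogue gives the promoter simply as "Lac"). A plasmid-borne lacI gene supplies the lac repressor, so transcription is held off until induced with IPTG. The open reading frame encodes, in order, Schistosoma japonicum GST, a TEV protease recognition site, a SNAP-tag and paxillin (PXN). GST allows affinity purification on glutathione resin, and TEV cleavage then removes it to leave SNAP-paxillin. The SNAP-tag reacts covalently with benzylguanine derivatives, which allows site-specific labelling, for example with fluorescent dyes.

The catalogue describes the insert as human PXN carrying a silent C1997A change introduced for cloning. The automated annotation matched the coding region to chicken paxillin, and the record does not resolve this discrepancy. The stated insert size of 2283 bp is consistent with SNAP-tag plus paxillin together. The construct was assembled by Gibson cloning as a modification of an earlier plasmid. The associated publication concerns phase separation in integrin clustering and nascent adhesion formation, which suggests the purified, labelled protein was used in biochemical reconstitution work.
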