Addgene plasmid #186143: SNAP-Paxillin
Purpose: For expresseion of recombinant paxillin in bacteria
Depositing lab: Michael Rosen. Depositing organization: University of Texas Southwestern Medical Center. Publication: Synergistic phase separation of two pathways promotes integrin clustering and nascent adhesion formation. Case LB, De Pasquale M, Henry L, Rosen MK. Elife. 2022 Jan 20;11. pii: 72588. doi: 10.7554/eLife.72588. PubMed 35049497.
Backbone
  Vector backbone: pGEX2T
  Backbone size w/o insert (bp): 5000
  Vector type: Bacterial Expression
Growth in bacteria
  Bacterial resistance: Ampicillin, 100 μg/mL
  Growth temperature: 37°C
  Growth strain: DH5alpha
  Copy number: Low Copy
Gene/Insert
  Gene/Insert name: PXN
  Species: H. sapiens (human)
  Insert size (bp): 2283
  Mutation: Paxillin C1997A (silent mutation for cloning)
  Entrez Gene: PXN
  Promoter: Lac
  Tag / fusion protein: GST (N terminal on insert)
  Cloning method: Gibson Cloning
  Sequencing primers: 5′ pGEX-5'; 3′ pGEX-3'
Resource information
  A portion of this plasmid was derived from a plasmid made by: Modification of Addgene Plasmid #50529
Terms and licenses: Academic/Nonprofit Terms; Industry Terms: Not Available to Industry
How to cite: SNAP-Paxillin was a gift from Michael Rosen (Addgene plasmid # 186143 ; http://n2t.net/addgene:186143 ; RRID:Addgene_186143)
